>Addgene plasmid #115058 | AT1G53430 X031_pECIA2 | addgene full sequence | sequence record 297037 | Addgene NGS Result
GTAAAACGACGGCCAGTGAATTAATTCGTTGCAGGACAGGATGTGGTGCCCGATGTGACTAGCTCTTTGC
TGCAGGCCGTCCTATCCTCTGGTTCCGATAAGAGACCCAGAACTCCGGCCCCCCACCGCCCACCGCCACC
CCCATACATATGTGGTACGCAAGTAAGAGTGCCTGCGCATGCCCCATGTGCCCCACCAAGAGCTTTGCAT
CCCATACAAGTCCCCAAAGTGGAGAACCGAACCAATTCTTCGCGGGCAGAACAAAAGCTTCTGCACACGT
CTCCACTCGAATTTGGAGCCGGCCGGCGTGTGCAAAAGAGGTGAATCGAACGAAAGACCCGTGTGTAAAG
CCGCGTTTCCAAAATGTATAAAACCGAGAGCATCTGGCCAATGTGCATCAGTTGTGGTCAGCAGCAAAAT
CAAGTGAATCATCTCAGTGCAACTAAAGGGGGGATCCGATCTCAATATGAAGTTATGCATATTACTGGCC
GTCGTGGCCTTTGTTGGCCTCTCGCTCGGGCAACTTTTGCCTGAAGATGAAGTTCAAACATTGCGAACGA
TCTTTAGAAAGCTTCAAAACCAAACAGTGAACATCGAAAGAACTTCTTGTTCGGACCAAAACTGGAACTT
TGTTGTCGAGTCAGCCTCCAACTCACCAACCAGTAACATTACCTGCGACTGTACTTTCAACGCCAGCTCA
GTCTGTCGTGTCACAAACATACAGCTTAAAAGTTTCAGCTTGCCCGGAATATTCCCGCCTGAGTTCGGAA
ACCTCACGCGTCTTCGAGAGATAGATCTTTCGCGGAACTTTCTCAATGGAACAATACCTACGACATTGTC
TCAAATTCCACTTGAAATCTTGTCTGTAATCGGAAACCGTCTCTCAGGACCATTTCCTCCTCAACTTGGA
GATATTACTACACTTACTGATGTGAATTTGGAAACTAATTTATTCACAGGACCACTTCCTCGAAACCTAG
GGAACTTAAGAAGCTTGAAAGAGTTACTTCTCTCTGCAAACAACTTCACGGGTCAAATCCCTGAGTCCTT
AAGTAATCTCAAGAATTTGACTGAATTTCGGATTGATGGAAACTCTCTATCTGGGAAAATACCTGATTTT
ATTGGAAACTGGACTCTGCTGGAGAGGCTAGACCTTCAAGGCACATCAATGGAAGGTCCAATTCCACCTT
CAATATCAAACTTGACGAACTTGACTGAATTGAGGATAACCGATTTGCGTGGACAAGCGGCCTTTTCTTT
TCCGGACCTGCGAAATCTAATGAAAATGAAACGATTGGTACTAAGAAATTGTTTGATAAGGGGACCTATC
CCGGAATACATTGGTTCCATGAGTGAGCTGAAGACACTAGATTTAAGCTCAAACATGCTAACCGGTGTAA
TTCCTGACACATTTCGGAATCTCGATGCATTTAACTTTATGTTTTTGAATAATAACTCATTGACTGGTCC
AGTTCCTCAGTTCATCATCAACAGTAAAGAAAACCTAGATTTATCTGACAACAATTTCACTCAGCCACCT
ACTTTAAGCTGTAATCAGCTTGATGTGAACTTGATCTCCAGCTACCCTTCAGTAACCGATAACTCTGTTC
AATGGTGCTTGAGAGAGGGTCTTCCATGTCCAGAAGATGCTAAACAGTCTTCCCTGTTCATCAACTGTGG
AGGAAGCAGACTCAAGATTGGAAAAGACACTTATACAGATGACTTGAACAGTAGAGGACAATCAACATTC
TCTTCTGTCTCTGAAAGATGGGGATACAGTAGTTCTGGAGTTTGGTTAGGCAAGGAGGATGCTGGCTACT
TAGCAACAGACAGATTTAACTTGATCAATGGATCAACTCCAGAGTATTACAAAACAGCCCGTCTCTCTCC
ACAGTCACTCAAGTACTATGGACTATGCTTGAGAAGAGGAAGTTACAAACTGCAGCTACATTTTGCAGAG
ATAATGTTCTCAAATGACCAGACTTTTAATAGCTTAGGGCGGCGAATATTCGACATTTATGTCCAAGGGA
ACTTGTTGGAGAGGGACTTTAACATAGCAGAGAGAGCAGGTGGAGTTGGTAAACCGTTCATAAGGCAAAT
TGATGGAGTTCAAGTGAATGGAAGTACGTTAGAGATTCATTTGCAGTGGACAGGGAAAGGCACAAACGTA
ATACCAACAAGAGGTGTTTACGGGCCTCTCATATCTGCCATAACCATTACACCAAATTTCAAGGTTGATA
CCGGAAAACCATTGTCCCTGGAGGTGCTGTTCCAGGGACCAGGGAGCGACAAAACTCACACATGCCCACC
GTGCCCAGCACCTGAACTCCTGGGGGGACCGTCAGTCTTCCTCTTCCCCCCAAAACCCAAGGACACCCTC
ATGATCTCCCGGACCCCTGAGGTCACATGCGTGGTGGTGGACGTGAGCCACGAAGACCCTGAGGTCAAGT
TCAACTGGTACGTGGACGGCGTGGAGGTGCATAATGCCAAGACAAAGCCGCGGGAGGAGCAGTACAACAG
CACGTACCGTGTGGTCAGCGTCCTCACCGTCCTGCACCAGGACTGGCTGAATGGCAAGGAGTACAAGTGC
AAGGTCTCCAACAAAGCCCTCCCAGCCCCCATCGAGAAAACCATCTCCAAAGCCAAAGGGCAGCCCCGAG
AACCACAGGTGTACACCCTGCCCCCATCCCGGGAGGAGATGACCAAGAACCAGGTCAGCCTGACCTGCCT
GGTCAAAGGCTTCTATCCCAGCGACATCGCCGTGGAGTGGGAGAGCAATGGGCAGCCGGAGAACAACTAC
AAGACCACGCCTCCCGTGCTGGACTCCGACGGCTCCTTCTTCCTCTACAGCAAGCTCACCGTGGACAAGA
GCAGGTGGCAGCAGGGGAACGTCTTCTCATGCTCCGTGATGCATGAGGGTCTGCACAACCACTACACGCA
GAAGAGCCTCTCCCTGTCTCCGGGTAAATCTAGAGGGCCCTTCGAAGGTAAGCCTATCCCTAACCCTCTC
CTCGGTCTCGATTCTACGCGTACCGGTCATCATCACCATCACCATTGAGTTTAAACCCGCTGATCAGCCT
CGACTGTGCCTTCTAAGGCCTGAGCTCGCTGATCAGCCTCGATCGAGGATCCAGACATGATAAGATACAT
TGATGAGTTTGGACAAACCACAACTAGAATGCAGTGAAAAAAATGCTTTATTTGTGAAATTTGTGATGCT
ATTGCTTTATTTGTAACCATTATAAGCTGCAATAAACAAGTTAACAACAACAATTGCATTCATTTTATGT
TTCAGGTTCAGGGGGAGGTGTGGGAGGTTTTTTAAAGCAAGTAAAACCTCTACAAATGTGGTATGGCTGA
TTATGATCAGTCGACCTGCAGGCATGCAAGCTTGGCGTAATCATGGTCATAGCTGTTTCCTGTGTGAAAT
TGTTATCCGCTCACAATTCCACACAACATACGAGCCGGAAGCATAAAGTGTAAAGCCTGGGGTGCCTAAT
GAGTGAGCTAACTCACATTAATTGCGTTGCGCTCACTGCCCGCTTTCCAGTCGGGAAACCTGTCGTGCCA
GCTGCATTAATGAATCGGCCAACGCGCGGGGAGAGGCGGTTTGCGTATTGGGCGCTCTTCCGCTTCCTCG
CTCACTGACTCGCTGCGCTCGGTCGTTCGGCTGCGGCGAGCGGTATCAGCTCACTCAAAGGCGGTAATAC
GGTTATCCACAGAATCAGGGGATAACGCAGGAAAGAACATGTGAGCAAAAGGCCAGCAAAAGGCCAGGAA
CCGTAAAAAGGCCGCGTTGCTGGCGTTTTTCCATAGGCTCCGCCCCCCTGACGAGCATCACAAAAATCGA
CGCTCAAGTCAGAGGTGGCGAAACCCGACAGGACTATAAAGATACCAGGCGTTTCCCCCTGGAAGCTCCC
TCGTGCGCTCTCCTGTTCCGACCCTGCCGCTTACCGGATACCTGTCCGCCTTTCTCCCTTCGGGAAGCGT
GGCGCTTTCTCATAGCTCACGCTGTAGGTATCTCAGTTCGGTGTAGGTCGTTCGCTCCAAGCTGGGCTGT
GTGCACGAACCCCCCGTTCAGCCCGACCGCTGCGCCTTATCCGGTAACTATCGTCTTGAGTCCAACCCGG
TAAGACACGACTTATCGCCACTGGCAGCAGCCACTGGTAACAGGATTAGCAGAGCGAGGTATGTAGGCGG
TGCTACAGAGTTCTTGAAGTGGTGGCCTAACTACGGCTACACTAGAAGAACAGTATTTGGTATCTGCGCT
CTGCTGAAGCCAGTTACCTTCGGAAAAAGAGTTGGTAGCTCTTGATCCGGCAAACAAACCACCGCTGGTA
GCGGTGGTTTTTTTGTTTGCAAGCAGCAGATTACGCGCAGAAAAAAAGGATCTCAAGAAGATCCTTTGAT
CTTTTCTACGGGGTCTGACGCTCAGTGGAACGAAAACTCACGTTAAGGGATTTTGGTCATGAGATTATCA
AAAAGGATCTTCACCTAGATCCTTTTAAATTAAAAATGAAGTTTTAAATCAATCTAAAGTATATATGAGT
AAACTTGGTCTGACAGTTACCAATGCTTAATCAGTGAGGCACCTATCTCAGCGATCTGTCTATTTCGTTC
ATCCATAGTTGCCTGACTCCCCGTCGTGTAGATAACTACGATACGGGAGGGCTTACCATCTGGCCCCAGT
GCTGCAATGATACCGCGAGACCCACGCTCACCGGCTCCAGATTTATCAGCAATAAACCAGCCAGCCGGAA
GGGCCGAGCGCAGAAGTGGTCCTGCAACTTTATCCGCCTCCATCCAGTCTATTAATTGTTGCCGGGAAGC
TAGAGTAAGTAGTTCGCCAGTTAATAGTTTGCGCAACGTTGTTGCCATTGCTACAGGCATCGTGGTGTCA
CGCTCGTCGTTTGGTATGGCTTCATTCAGCTCCGGTTCCCAACGATCAAGGCGAGTTACATGATCCCCCA
TGTTGTGCAAAAAAGCGGTTAGCTCCTTCGGTCCTCCGATCGTTGTCAGAAGTAAGTTGGCCGCAGTGTT
ATCACTCATGGTTATGGCAGCACTGCATAATTCTCTTACTGTCATGCCATCCGTAAGATGCTTTTCTGTG
ACTGGTGAGTACTCAACCAAGTCATTCTGAGAATAGTGTATGCGGCGACCGAGTTGCTCTTGCCCGGCGT
CAATACGGGATAATACCGCGCCACATAGCAGAACTTTAAAAGTGCTCATCATTGGAAAACGTTCTTCGGG
GCGAAAACTCTCAAGGATCTTACCGCTGTTGAGATCCAGTTCGATGTAACCCACTCGTGCACCCAACTGA
TCTTCAGCATCTTTTACTTTCACCAGCGTTTCTGGGTGAGCAAAAACAGGAAGGCAAAATGCCGCAAAAA
AGGGAATAAGGGCGACACGGAAATGTTGAATACTCATACTCTTCCTTTTTCAATATTATTGAAGCATTTA
TCAGGGTTATTGTCTCATGAGCGGATACATATTTGAATGTATTTAGAAAAATAAACAAATAGGGGTTCCG
CGCACATTTCCCCGAAAAGTGCCACCTGACGTCTAAGAAACCATTATTATCATGACATTAACCTATAAAA
ATAGGCGTATCACGAGGCCCTTTCGTCTCGCGCGTTTCGGTGATGACGGTGAAAACCTCTGACACATGCA
GCTCCCGGAGACGGTCACAGCTTGTCTGTAAGCGGATGCCGGGAGCAGACAAGCCCGTCAGGGCGCGTCA
GCGGGTGTTGGCGGGTGTCGGGGCTGGCTTAACTATGCGGCATCAGAGCAGATTGTACTGAGAGTGCACC
ATATGCGGTGTGAAATACCGCACAGATGCGTAAGGAGAAAATACCGCATCAGGCGCCATTCGCCATTCAG
GCTGCGCAACTGTTGGGAAGGGCGATCGGTGCGGGCCTCTTCGCTATTACGCCAGCTGGCGAAAGGGGGA
TGTGCTGCAAGGCGATTAAGTTGGGTAACGCCAGGGTTTTCCCAGTCACGACGTT
Features (pLannotate 1.2.2; 18 found; start..end, strand, type, name):
     23..449     +  promoter       MT promoter: Drosophila metallothionein promoter
    467..520     +  sig_peptide    BiP signal sequence: Drosophila BiP signal sequence
    479..2257    +  CDS            Y5343_ARATH (fragment): Experimental evidence at protein level: Swiss-Prot protein existence level 1. From Arabidopsis thaliana (Mouse-ear cress).
   2168..2968    +  CDS            IGHG2 (fragment): IGHG2_HUMAN - Experimental evidence at protein level: Swiss-Prot protein existence level 1. Constant region of immunoglobulin heavy chains. Immunoglobulins, also known as antibodies, are membrane-bound or secreted glycoproteins produced by B lymphocytes. In the recognition phase of humoral immunity, the membrane-bound immunoglobulins serve as receptors which, upon binding of a specific antigen, trigger the clonal expansion and differentiation of B lymphocytes into immunoglobulins- secreting plasma cells. Secreted immunoglobulins mediate the effector phase of humoral immunity, which results in
   2987..3028    +  CDS            V5 tag: epitope tag from simian virus 5
   3128..3262    -  polyA_signal   SV40 poly(A) signal: SV40 polyadenylation signal
   3285..3369    -  CDS            large T antigen (fragment): large T antigen from SV40 (simian virus 40)
   3369..3393    +  misc_feature   MCS (fragment): pUC18/19 multiple cloning site
   3430..3446    -  protein_bind   lac operator: The lac repressor binds to the lac operator to inhibit transcription in E. coli. This inhibition can be relieved by adding lactose or isopropyl-β-D-thiogalactopyranoside (IPTG). lac repressor encoded by lacI
   3454..3484    -  promoter       lac promoter: promoter for the E. coli lac operon
   3499..3520    -  protein_bind   CAP binding site: CAP binding activates transcription in the presence of cAMP. E. coli catabolite activator protein
   3533..3625    -  CDS            lacI (fragment): lac repressor; lacI; The lac repressor binds to the lac operator to inhibit transcription in E. coli. This inhibition can be relieved by adding lactose or isopropyl-β-D-thiogalactopyranoside (IPTG).
   3808..4396    -  rep_origin     ori: high-copy-number ColE1/pMB1/pBR322/pUC origin of replication
   4567..5427    -  CDS            AmpR: β-lactamase; bla; confers resistance to ampicillin, carbenicillin, and related antibiotics
   5428..5532    -  promoter       AmpR promoter: bla
   5627..5662    +  CDS            rop (fragment): Rop protein, which maintains plasmids at low copy number; rop
   5764..5863    +  misc_feature   bom (fragment): basis of mobility region from pBR322
   5869..21      -  CDS            lacZα (fragment) (across the origin): LacZα fragment of β-galactosidase; lacZ fragment
