[The description below was written by a language model from this plasmid's Addgene catalogue record and pLannotate feature annotations shown in this document.]
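Description:
AT1G53430 X031_pECIA2 is an insect-cell expression plasmid built on the pECIA2 backbone and designed for secreted protein production in Drosophila cell culture. It is maintained in E. coli as a high-copy plasmid through a ColE1/pUC-type origin and selected with ampicillin via the β-lactamase gene. The remaining bacterial annotations (lac promoter and operator, and fragments of lacZα, lacI, rop and bom) are backbone remnants with no apparent role in the expression cassette.

The payload is the extracellular domain of the Arabidopsis thaliana leucine-rich repeat receptor kinase encoded by AT1G53430, inserted by ligation-independent cloning. Transcription is driven by the Drosophila metallothionein promoter, which is induced by adding copper sulfate to the culture. A Drosophila BiP signal sequence at the N-terminus directs the product into the secretory pathway so that it is released into the medium. Downstream of the ectodomain, the backbone supplies a C-terminal human immunoglobulin heavy-chain constant (Fc) region followed by a V5 epitope and, according to the catalogue entry, a hexahistidine tag. The feature table annotates the Fc and V5 segments but does not call the His tag separately. An SV40 polyadenylation signal lies downstream of the cassette, although it is annotated on the opposite strand.

The construct serves as the "bait" in a paired extracellular interaction assay and is intended for use with the corresponding prey vector, AT1G53430 X031_pECIA14. The Fc fusion is suited to capturing or immobilising the secreted ectodomain, while the V5 and His tags allow detection and purification. It belongs to a collection used to map interactions among the extracellular domains of Arabidopsis LRR receptor kinases.
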