Addgene plasmid #115058: AT1G53430 X031_pECIA2
Purpose: Bait vector AT1G53430 X031_pECIA2 should be used with prey vector AT1G53430 X031_pECIA14.
Depositing lab: Youssef Belkhadir. Depositing organization: Gregor Mendel Institute of Molecular Plant Biology. Publication: An extracellular network of Arabidopsis leucine-rich repeat receptor kinases. Smakowska-Luzan E, Mott GA, Parys K, Stegmann M, Howton TC, Layeghifard M, Neuhold J, Lehner A, Kong J, Grunwald K, Weinberger N, Satbhai SB, Mayer D, Busch W, Madalinski M, Stolt-Bergner P, Provart NJ, Mukhtar MS, Zipfel C, Desveaux D, Guttman DS, Belkhadir Y. Nature. 2018 Jan 18;553(7688):342-346. doi: 10.1038/nature25184. Epub 2018 Jan 10. PubMed 29320478.
Backbone
  Vector backbone: pECIA2
  Backbone manufacturer: Chris Garcia (Addgene plasmid # 47032)
  Vector type: Insect Expression
Growth in bacteria
  Bacterial resistance: Ampicillin, 100 μg/mL
  Growth temperature: 37°C
  Growth strain: DH5alpha
  Copy number: High Copy
Gene/Insert
  Gene/Insert name: AT1G53430
  Species: A. thaliana (mustard weed)
  Entrez Gene: AT1G53430 (a.k.a. AT1G53430, T3F20.25, T3F20_25)
  Promoter: Metallothionein (Copper-Inducible)
  Tag / fusion protein: Fc, V5 and hexahistidine tags (C terminal on backbone)
  Cloning method: Ligation Independent Cloning
Terms and licenses: Academic/Nonprofit Terms; Industry Terms: Not Available to Industry
Depositor comments: Plasmid for secreted expression in Drosophila cell culture by induction via CuSO4. Insert is an extracellular domain of indicated LRR-RK, C-terminally tagged with Fc, V5 and hexahistidine tags. Insert Protein Sequence: QLLPEDEVQTLRTIFRKLQNQTVNIERTSCSDQNWNFVVESASNSPTSNITCDCTFNASSVCRVTNIQLKSFSLPGIFPPEFGNLTRLREIDLSRNFLNGTIPTTLSQIPLEILSVIGNRLSGPFPPQLGDITTLTDVNLETNLFTGPLPRNLGNLRSLKELLLSANNFTGQIPESLSNLKNLTEFRIDGNSLSGKIPDFIGNWTLLERLDLQGTSMEGPIPPSISNLTNLTELRITDLRGQAAFSFPDLRNLMKMKRLVLRNCLIRGPIPEYIGSMSELKTLDLSSNMLTGVIPDTFRNLDAFNFMFLNNNSLTGPVPQFIINSKENLDLSDNNFTQPPTLSCNQLDVNLISSYPSVTDNSVQWCLREGLPCPEDAKQSSLFINCGGSRLKIGKDTYTDDLNSRGQSTFSSVSERWGYSSSGVWLGKEDAGYLATDRFNLINGSTPEYYKTARLSPQSLKYYGLCLRRGSYKLQLHFAEIMFSNDQTFNSLGRRIFDIYVQGNLLERDFNIAERAGGVGKPFIRQIDGVQVNGSTLEIHLQWTGKGTNVIPTRGVYGPLISAITITPNFKVDTGKPLS
How to cite: AT1G53430 X031_pECIA2 was a gift from Youssef Belkhadir (Addgene plasmid # 115058 ; http://n2t.net/addgene:115058 ; RRID:Addgene_115058)
